>Addgene plasmid #79819 | pBRN168-MXMT | depositor full sequence | sequence record 167567 | pBRN168-MXMT sequence 5108 bps
CTCAGAAGACCGAGGGCTATTGAGACTTTTCAACAAAGGGTAATATCGGGAAACCTCCTCGGATTCCATT
GCCCAGCTATCTGTCACTTATCGAAAGGACAGTAGAAAAGGAAGGTGGCTCCTACAAATGCCATCATTGC
GATAAAGGAAAGGCTATCGTTCAAGATGCCTCTACCGACAGTGGTCCCAAAGATGGACCCCCACCCACGA
GGAACATCGTGGAAAAAGAAGACGTTCCAACCACGTCTTCAAAGCAAGTGGATTGATGTGATATCTCCAC
TGACGTAAGGGATGACGCACAATCCCACTATCCTTCGCAAGACCCTTCCTCTATATAAGGAAGTTCATTT
CATTTGGAGAGGACAGGCTTCTTGAGATCCTTCAACAATTACCAACAACAACAAACAACAAACAACATTA
CAATTACTATTTACAATTACAGTCGACTCTAGAGGATCCATGGACAACACCGAGGACGTCATCAAGGAGT
TCATGCAGTTCAAGGTGCGCATGGAGGGCTCCGTGAACGGCCACTACTTCGAGATCGAGGGCGAGGGCGA
GGGCAAGCCCTACGAGGGCACCCAGACCGCCAAGCTGCAGGTGACCAAGGGCGGCCCCCTGCCCTTCGCC
TGGGACATCCTGTCCCCCCAGTTCCAGTACGGCTCCAAGGCCTACGTGAAGCACCCCGCCGACATCCCCG
ACTACATGAAGCTGTCCTTCCCCGAGGGCTTCACCTGGGAGCGCTCCATGAACTTCGAGGACGGCGGCGT
GGTGGAGGTGCAGCAGGACTCCTCCCTGCAGGACGGCACCTTCATCTACAAGGTGAAGTTCAAGGGCGTG
AACTTCCCCGCCGACGGCCCCGTAATGCAGAAGAAGACTGCCGGCTGGGAGCCCTCCACCGAGAAGCTGT
ACCCCCAGGACGGCGTGCTGAAGGGCGAGATCTCCCACGCCCTGAAGCTGAAGCTGTACAGATGGAGCTC
CAAGAAGTCCTGCATATGAATGAAGGTGAAGGCGATACAAGCTACGCCAAGAATGCATCCTACAATCTGG
CTCTTGCCAAGGTGAAACCTTTCCTTGAACAATGCATACGAGAATTGTTGCGGGCCAACTTGCCCAACAT
CAACAAGTGCATTAAAGTTGCGGATTTGGGATGCGCTTCTGGACCAAACACACTTTTAACAGTGCGGGAC
ATTGTGCAAAGTATTGACAAAGTTGGCCAGGAAGAGAAGAATGAATTAGAACGTCCCACCATTCAGATTT
TTCTGAATGATCTTTTCCAAAATGATTTCAATTCGGTTTTCAAGTTGCTGCCAAGCTTCTACCGCAAACT
CGAGAAAGAAAATGGACGCAAGATAGGATCGTGCCTAATAAGCGCAATGCCTGGCTCTTTCTACGGCAGA
CTCTTCCCCGAGGAGTCCATGCATTTTTTGCACTCTTGTTACAGTGTTCATTGGTTATCTCAGGTTCCCA
GCGGTTTGGTGATTGAATTGGGGATTGGTGCAAACAAAGGGAGTATTTACTCTTCCAAAGGATGTCGTCC
GCCCGTCCAGAAGGCATATTTGGATCAATTTACGAAAGATTTTACCACATTTCTAAGGATTCATTCGAAA
GAGTTGTTTTCACGTGGCCGAATGCTCCTTACCTGCATTTGTAAAGTAGATGAATTCGACGAACCGAATC
CCTTAGACTTACTTGACATGGCAATAAACGACTTGATTGTTGAGGGACTTCTGGAGGAAGAAAAATTGGA
TAGTTTCAATATTCCATTCTTTACACCTCCAGCAGAAGAAGTAAAGTGCATAGTTGAGGAGGAAGGTTCT
TGCGAAATTTTATATCTGGAGACTTTTAAGGCCCATTATGATGCTGCCTTCTCTATTGATGATGATTACC
CAGTAAGATCCCATGAACAAATTAAAGCAGAGTATGTGGCATCATTAATTAGATCAGTTTACGAACCCAT
CCTCGCAAGTCATTTTGGAGAAGCTATTATGCCTGACTTATTCCACAGGCTTGCGAAGCATGCAGCAAAG
GTTCTCCACATGGGCAAAGGCTGCTATAATAATCTTATCATTTCTCTCGCCAAAAAGCCAGAGAAGTCAG
ACGTGTAAGCGGCCGCCCGGCTGCAGATCGTTCAAACATTTGGCAATAAAGTTTCTTAAGATTGAATCCT
GTTGCCGGTCTTGCGATGATTATCATATAATTTCTGTTGAATTACGTTAAGCATGTAATAATTAACATGT
AATGCATGACGTTATTTATGAGATGGGTTTTTATGATTAGAGTCCCGCAATTATACATTTAATACGCGAT
AGAAAACAAAATATAGCGCGCAAACTAGGATAAATTATCGCGCGCGGTGTCATCTATGTTACTAGATCCG
ATGATAAGCTGTCAAACATAGAATTCGTAATCATGGTCATAGCTGTTTCCTGTGTGAATTCGTAATCATG
GTCATAGCTGTTTCCTGTGTGAAATTGTTATCCGCTCACAATTCCACACAACATACGAGCCGGAAGCATA
AAGTGTAAAGCCTGGGGTGCCTAATGAGTGAGCTAACTCACATTAATTGCGTTGCGCTCACTGCCCGCTT
TCCAGTCGGGAAACCTGTCGTGCCAGCTGCATTAATGAATCGGCCAACGCGCGGGGAGAGGCGGTTTGCG
TATTGGGCGCTCTTCCGCTTCCTCGCTCACTGACTCGCTGCGCTCGGTCGTTCGGCTGCGGCGAGCGGTA
TCAGCTCACTCAAAGGCGGTAATACGGTTATCCACAGAATCAGGGGATAACGCAGGAAAGAACATGTGAG
CAAAAGGCCAGCAAAAGGCCAGGAACCGTAAAAAGGCCGCGTTGCTGGCGTTTTTCCATAGGCTCCGCCC
CCCTGACGAGCATCACAAAAATCGACGCTCAAGTCAGAGGTGGCGAAACCCGACAGGACTATAAAGATAC
CAGGCGTTTCCCCCTGGAAGCTCCCTCGTGCGCTCTCCTGTTCCGACCCTGCCGCTTACCGGATACCTGT
CCGCCTTTCTCCCTTCGGGAAGCGTGGCGCTTTCTCATAGCTCACGCTGTAGGTATCTCAGTTCGGTGTA
GGTCGTTCGCTCCAAGCTGGGCTGTGTGCACGAACCCCCCGTTCAGCCCGACCGCTGCGCCTTATCCGGT
AACTATCGTCTTGAGTCCAACCCGGTAAGACACGACTTATCGCCACTGGCAGCAGCCACTGGTAACAGGA
TTAGCAGAGCGAGGTATGTAGGCGGTGCTACAGAGTTCTTGAAGTGGTGGCCTAACTACGGCTACACTAG
AAGAACAGTATTTGGTATCTGCGCTCTGCTGAAGCCAGTTACCTTCGGAAAAAGAGTTGGTAGCTCTTGA
TCCGGCAAACAAACCACCGCTGGTAGCGGTGGTTTTTTTGTTTGCAAGCAGCAGATTACGCGCAGAAAAA
AAGGATCTCAAGAAGATCCTTTGATCTTTTCTACGGGGTCTGACGCTCAGTGGAACGAAAACTCACGTTA
AGGGATTTTGGTCATGAGATTATCAAAAAGGATCTTCACCTAGATCCTTTTAAATTAAAAATGAAGTTTT
AAATCAATCTAAAGTATATATGAGTAAACTTGGTCTGACAGTTACCAATGCTTAATCAGTGAGGCACCTA
TCTCAGCGATCTGTCTATTTCGTTCATCCATAGTTGCCTGACTCCCCGTCGTGTAGATAACTACGATACG
GGAGGGCTTACCATCTGGCCCCAGTGCTGCAATGATACCGCGAGACCCACGCTCACCGGCTCCAGATTTA
TCAGCAATAAACCAGCCAGCCGGAAGGGCCGAGCGCAGAAGTGGTCCTGCAACTTTATCCGCCTCCATCC
AGTCTATTAATTGTTGCCGGGAAGCTAGAGTAAGTAGTTCGCCAGTTAATAGTTTGCGCAACGTTGTTGC
CATTGCTACAGGCATCGTGGTGTCACGCTCGTCGTTTGGTATGGCTTCATTCAGCTCCGGTTCCCAACGA
TCAAGGCGAGTTACATGATCCCCCATGTTGTGCAAAAAAGCGGTTAGCTCCTTCGGTCCTCCGATCGTTG
TCAGAAGTAAGTTGGCCGCAGTGTTATCACTCATGGTTATGGCAGCACTGCATAATTCTCTTACTGTCAT
GCCATCCGTAAGATGCTTTTCTGTGACTGGTGAGTACTCAACCAAGTCATTCTGAGAATAGTGTATGCGG
CGACCGAGTTGCTCTTGCCCGGCGTCAATACGGGATAATACCGCGCCACATAGCAGAACTTTAAAAGTGC
TCATCATTGGAAAACGTTCTTCGGGGCGAAAACTCTCAAGGATCTTACCGCTGTTGAGATCCAGTTCGAT
GTAACCCACTCGTGCACCCAACTGATCTTCAGCATCTTTTACTTTCACCAGCGTTTCTGGGTGAGCAAAA
ACAGGAAGGCAAAATGCCGCAAAAAAGGGAATAAGGGCGACACGGAAATGTTGAATACTCATACTCTTCC
TTTTTCAATATTATTGAAGCATTTATCAGGGTTATTGTCTCATGAGCGGATACATATTTGAATGTATTTA
GAAAAATAAACAAATAGGGGTTCCGCGCACATTTCCCCGAAAAGTGCCACCTGACGTCTAAGAAACCATT
ATTATCATGACATTAACCTATAAAAATAGGCGTATCACGAGGCCCTTTCGTCTCGCGCGTTTCGGTGATG
ACGGTGAAAACCTCTGACACATGCAGCTCCCGGAGACGGTCACAGCTTGTCTGTAAGCGGATGCCGGGAG
CAGACAAGCCCGTCAGGGCGCGTCAGCGGGTGTTGGCGGGTGTCGGGGCTGGCTTAACTATGCGGCATCA
GAGCAGATTGTACTGAGAGTGCACCATATGCGGTGTGAAATACCGCACAGATGCGTAAGGAGAAAATACC
GCATCAGGCGCCATTCGCCATTCAGGCTGCGCAACTGTTGGGAAGGGCGATCGGTGCGGGCCTCTTCGCT
ATTACGCCAGCTGGCGAAAGGGGGATGTGCTGCAAGGCGATTAAGTTGGGTAACGCCAGGGTTTTCCCAG
TCACGACGTTGTAAAACGACGGCCAGTGCCAAGCTTGCATGCCTGCAGGTCGATCTAGAGGATCCCCC
Features (pLannotate 1.2.2; 20 found; start..end, strand, type, name):
     21..365     +  promoter       CaMV 35S promoter: strong constitutive promoter from cauliflower mosaic virus
    317..363     +  promoter       minimal CaMV 35S promoter: minimal 35S promoter from cauliflower mosaic virus
    385..440     +  misc_feature   TMV Ω: translational enhancer from the tobacco mosaic virus 5'-leader sequence (Gallie et al., 1988)
    442..459     -  misc_feature   MCS (fragment): pUC18/19 multiple cloning site
    460..963     +  CDS            DsRed.M1 (fragment): DsRed.M1 is a basic (constitutively fluorescent) red fluorescent protein published in 2007, derived from Discosoma sp..
    972..2105    +  CDS            MXMT1: MXMT1_COFAR - Also known as CTS1 From Coffea arabica (Arabian coffee).
   2126..2378    +  terminator     NOS terminator: nopaline synthase terminator and poly(A) signal
   2379..2395    -  promoter       tet promoter (fragment): E. coli promoter for tetracycline efflux protein gene
   2434..2455    -  CDS            lacZα (fragment): LacZα fragment of β-galactosidase; lacZ fragment
   2475..2491    -  protein_bind   lac operator: The lac repressor binds to the lac operator to inhibit transcription in E. coli. This inhibition can be relieved by adding lactose or isopropyl-β-D-thiogalactopyranoside (IPTG). lac repressor encoded by lacI
   2499..2529    -  promoter       lac promoter: promoter for the E. coli lac operon
   2544..2565    -  protein_bind   CAP binding site: CAP binding activates transcription in the presence of cAMP. E. coli catabolite activator protein
   2578..2670    -  CDS            lacI (fragment): lac repressor; lacI; The lac repressor binds to the lac operator to inhibit transcription in E. coli. This inhibition can be relieved by adding lactose or isopropyl-β-D-thiogalactopyranoside (IPTG).
   2853..3441    -  rep_origin     ori: high-copy-number ColE1/pMB1/pBR322/pUC origin of replication
   3612..4472    -  CDS            AmpR: β-lactamase; bla; confers resistance to ampicillin, carbenicillin, and related antibiotics
   4473..4577    -  promoter       AmpR promoter: bla
   4672..4707    +  CDS            rop (fragment): Rop protein, which maintains plasmids at low copy number; rop
   4809..4908    +  misc_feature   bom (fragment): basis of mobility region from pBR322
   4914..5068    -  CDS            lacZα (fragment): LacZα fragment of β-galactosidase; lacZ fragment
   5071..5107    -  misc_feature   MCS (fragment): pUC18/19 multiple cloning site
