[The description below was written by a language model from this plasmid's Addgene catalogue record and pLannotate feature annotations shown in this document.]
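Description:
pBRN168-MXMT is a plant expression plasmid for bimolecular fluorescence complementation (BiFC), built on the CaMV35S-sGFP(S65T)-NOS vector, a small pUC-type plasmid rather than a binary T-DNA vector. No T-DNA borders or plant selectable marker are annotated, which suggests it is meant for transient expression by direct DNA delivery into plant cells, although the record does not state the delivery method. In E. coli it is maintained through a high-copy ColE1/pUC origin and selected with ampicillin via the β-lactamase gene. The remaining bacterial annotations (lac promoter/operator, lacZα, lacI, rop and bom fragments) are backbone remnants with no designed role.

The expression cassette begins with the constitutive CaMV 35S promoter, followed by the tobacco mosaic virus Ω leader, which acts as a translational enhancer. This drives a fusion protein in which the N-terminal fragment of monomeric DsRed (RN168, residues 1–168, annotated as a DsRed.M1 fragment) is joined upstream of CaMXMT1. CaMXMT1 is annotated as MXMT1 of Coffea arabica, although the catalogue lists the species as synthetic. The cDNA was inserted between BsrGI and NotI sites of the parent pBRN168 vector, and the cassette ends with the NOS terminator and polyadenylation signal.

The RN168 fragment is non-fluorescent on its own. Red fluorescence is reconstituted only when it is brought close to a complementary C-terminal fragment carried by an interacting partner. The record designates this plasmid as the MXMT positive control for the DsRed-monomer BiFC system, presumably co-expressed with an MXMT fusion to the complementary fragment. The system was developed for multicolour complementation, allowing two protein complexes to be visualised in a single plant cell.
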