Addgene plasmid #79819: pBRN168-MXMT
Purpose: DsREDmonomer-based BiFC vector for plants (Positive control: MXMT)
Depositing lab: Yutaka Kodama & Masamitsu Wada. Depositing organization: Kyushu University. Publication: Simultaneous visualization of two protein complexes in a single plant cell using multicolor fluorescence complementation analysis. Kodama Y, Wada M. Plant Mol Biol. 2009 May;70(1-2):211-7. doi: 10.1007/s11103-009-9467-0. Epub 2009 Feb 14. PubMed 19219406.
Backbone
  Vector backbone: CaMV35S- sGFP(S65T)-NOS vector
  Backbone manufacturer: Chiu W
  Backbone size w/o insert (bp): 4180
  Modifications to backbone: cDNA fragments of CaMXMT1 (Uefuji et al. 2003) were subcloned into the BsrGI/NotI sites of pBRN168.
  Vector type: Plant Expression ; Reporter plasmid
Growth in bacteria
  Bacterial resistance: Ampicillin, 100 μg/mL
  Growth temperature: 37°C
  Growth strain: DH5alpha
  Copy number: Unknown
Gene/Insert
  Gene/Insert name: CaMXMT1 (alt name: MXMT)
  Species: Synthetic
  Insert size (bp): 1137
  Promoter: CaMV 35S promoter
  Tag / fusion protein: RN168/DsREDmonomer (1–168) (N terminal on insert)
  Cloning method: Restriction Enzyme; 5′ cloning site BsrGⅠ (not destroyed); 3′ cloning site NotⅠ (not destroyed)
  Sequencing primers: 5′ TATATGTACAAGATGGAGCTCCAAGAAGTC; 3′ TATAGCGGCCGCTTACACGTCTGACTTCTC
Terms and licenses: Academic/Nonprofit Terms; Industry Terms: Not Available to Industry
How to cite: pBRN168-MXMT was a gift from Yutaka Kodama & Masamitsu Wada (Addgene plasmid # 79819 ; http://n2t.net/addgene:79819 ; RRID:Addgene_79819)
