>Addgene plasmid #79819 | pBRN168-MXMT | addgene partial sequence | sequence record 156878 | 35S-promoter 5'-CTATCCTTCGCAAGACCCTTC-3'
GACAGGCTTCTTGAGATCCTTCAACAATTACCAACAACAACAAACAACAAACAACATTACAATTACTATT
TACAATTACAGTCGACTCTAGAGGATCCATGGACAACACCGAGGACGTCATCAAGGAGTTCATGCAGTTC
AAGGTGCGCATGGAGGGCTCCGTGAACGGCCACTACTTCGAGATCGAGGGCGAGGGCGAGGGCAAGCCCT
ACGAGGGCACCCAGACCGCCAAGCTGCAGGTGACCAAGGGCGGCCCCCTGCCCTTCGCCTGGGACATCCT
GTCCCCCCAGTTCCAGTACGGCTCCAAGGCCTACGTGAAGCACCCCGCCGACATCCCCGACTACATGAAG
CTGTCCTTCCCCGAGGGCTTCACCTGGGAGCGCTCCATGAACTTCGAGGACGGCGGCGTGGTGGAGGTGC
AGCAGGACTCCTCCCTGCAGGACGGCACCTTCATCTACAAGGTGAAGTTCAAGGGCGTGAACTTCCCCGC
CGACGGCCCCGTAATGCAGAAGAAGACTGCCGGCTGGGAGCCCTCCACCGAGAAGCTGTACCCCCAGGAC
GGCGTGCTGAAGGGCGAGATCTCCCACGCCCTGAAGCTGAAGCTGTACAGATGGAGCTCCAAGAAGTCCT
GCATATGAATGAAGGTGAAGGCGATACAAGCTACGCCAAGAATGCATCCTACAATCTGGCTCTTGCCAAG
GTGAAACCTTTCCTTGAACAATGCATACGAGAATTGTTGCGGGCCAACTTGCCCAACATCAACAAGTGCA
TTAAAGTTGCGGATTTGGGATGCGCTTCTGGACCAAACACACTTTTAACAGTGCGGGACATTGTGCAAAG
TATTGACAAAGTTGGCCAGGAAGAGAAGAATGAATTAGAACGTCCCACCATTCAGATTTTTCTGAATGAT
CTTTTCCAAAATGATTTCAATTCGGTTTTCAAGTTGCTGCCAAGCTTCTACCGCAAACTCGAGAAAGAAA
ATGGACGCAAGATAGGATCGTGCCTAATAAGCGCAATGCCTGGCTCTTTCTACGGCA
