>Addgene plasmid #79819 | pBRN168-MXMT | addgene partial sequence | sequence record 156881 | NOSterm-R 5'-attgccaaatgtttgaacga-3'
ACGTCTGACTTCTCTGGCTTTTTGGCGAGAGAAATGATAAGATTATTATAGCAGCCTTTGCCCATGTGGA
GAACCTTTGCTGCATGCTTCGCAAGCCTGTGGAATAAGTCAGGCATAATAGCTTCTCCAAAATGACTTGC
GAGGATGGGTTCGTAAACTGATCTAATTAATGATGCCACATACTCTGCTTTAATTTGTTCATGGGATCTT
ACTGGGTAATCATCATCAATAGAGAAGGCAGCATCATAATGGGCCTTAAAAGTCTCCAGATATAAAATTT
CGCAAGAACCTTCCTCCTCAACTATGCACTTTACTTCTTCTGCTGGAGGTGTAAAGAATGGAATATTGAA
ACTATCCAATTTTTCTTCCTCCAGAAGTCCCTCAACAATCAAGTCGTTTATTGCCATGTCAAGTAAGTCT
AAGGGATTCGGTTCGTCGAATTCATCTACTTTACAAATGCAGGTAAGGAGCATTCGGCCACGTGAAAACA
ACTCTTTCGAATGAATCCTTAGAAATGTGGTAAAATCTTTCGTAAATTGATCCAAATATGCCTTCTGGAC
GGGCGGACGACATCCTTTGGAAGAGTAAATACTCCCTTTGTTTGCACCAATCCCCAATTCAATCACCAAA
CCGCTGGGAACCTGAGATAACCAATGAACACTGTAACAAGAGTGCAAAAAATGCATGGACTCCTCGGGGA
AGAGTCTGCCGTAGAAAGAGCCAGGCATTGCGCTTATTAGGCACGATCCTATCTTGCGTCCATTTTCTTT
CTCGAGTTTGCGGTAGAAGCTTGGCAGCAACTTGAAAACCGAATTGAAATCATTTTGGAAAAGATCATTC
AGAAAAATCTGAATGGTGGGACGTTCTAATTCATTCTTCTCTTCCTGGCCAACTTTGTCAATACTTTGCA
CAATGTCCCGCACTGTTAAAAGTGTGTTTGGTCCAGAAGCGCATCCCAAATCCGCAACTTTAATGCACT
